>Addgene plasmid #217375 | pJBL7368 | addgene full sequence | sequence record 437374 | Addgene NGS Result
GAATTCTAAAGATCTTTGACAGCTAGCTCAGTCCTAGGTATAATACTAGTATAATTATAGGCGATGGAGT
TCGCCATAAACGCTGCTTAGCTAATGACTCCTACCAGTATCACTACTGGTAGGAGTCTATTTTTTTAGGA
GGAAGGATCTATGAGCAAAGGAGAAGAACTTTTCACTGGAGTTGTCCCAATTCTTGTTGAATTAGATGGT
GATGTTAATGGGCACAAATTTTCTGTCCGTGGAGAGGGTGAAGGTGATGCTACAAACGGAAAACTCACCC
TTAAATTTATTTGCACTACTGGAAAACTACCTGTTCCGTGGCCAACACTTGTCACTACTCTGACCTATGG
TGTTCAATGCTTTTCCCGTTATCCGGATCACATGAAACGGCATGACTTTTTCAAGAGTGCCATGCCCGAA
GGTTATGTACAGGAACGCACTATATCTTTCAAAGATGACGGGACCTACAAGACGCGTGCTGAAGTCAAGT
TTGAAGGTGATACCCTTGTTAATCGTATCGAGTTAAAGGGTATTGATTTTAAAGAAGATGGAAACATTCT
TGGACACAAACTCGAGTACAACTTTAACTCACACAATGTATACATCACGGCAGACAAACAAAAGAATGGA
ATCAAAGCTAACTTCAAAATTCGCCACAACGTTGAAGATGGTTCCGTTCAACTAGCAGACCATTATCAAC
AAAATACTCCAATTGGCGATGGCCCTGTCCTTTTACCAGACAACCATTACCTGTCGACACAATCTGTCCT
TTCGAAAGATCCCAACGAAAAGCGTGACCACATGGTCCTTCTTGAGTTTGTAACTGCTGCTGGGATTACA
CATGGCATGGATGAGCTCTACAAATAAGGATCCAAACTCGAGTAAGGATCTCCAGGCATCAAATAAAACG
AAAGGCTCAGTCGAAAGACTGGGCCTTTCGTTTTATCTGTTGTTTGTCGGTGAACGCTCTCTACTAGAGT
CACACTGGCTCACCTTCGGGTGGGCCTTTCTGCGTTTATACCTAGGGTACGGTTTTGGGATCCTTACTCG
AGTCTAGACTGCAGTTGATCGGGCACGTAAGAGGTTCCAACTTTCACCATAATGAAATAAGATCACTACC
GGGCGTATTTTTTGAGTTATCGAGATTTTCAGGAGCTAAGGAAGCTAAAATGGAGAAAAAAATCACTGGA
TATACCACCGTTGATATATCCCAATGGCATCGTAAAGAACATTTTGAGGCATTTCAGTCAGTTGCTCAAT
GTACCTATAACCAGACCGTTCAGCTGGATATTACGGCCTTTTTAAAGACCGTAAAGAAAAATAAGCACAA
GTTTTATCCGGCCTTTATTCACATTCTTGCCCGCCTGATGAATGCTCATCCGGAATTTCGTATGGCAATG
AAAGACGGTGAGCTGGTGATATGGGATAGTGTTCACCCTTGTTACACCGTTTTCCATGAGCAAACTGAAA
CGTTTTCATCGCTCTGGAGTGAATACCACGACGATTTCCGGCAGTTTCTACACATATATTCGCAAGATGT
GGCGTGTTACGGTGAAAACCTGGCCTATTTCCCTAAAGGGTTTATTGAGAATATGTTTTTCGTCTCAGCC
AATCCCTGGGTGAGTTTCACCAGTTTTGATTTAAACGTGGCCAATATGGACAACTTCTTCGCCCCCGTTT
TCACCATGGGCAAATATTATACGCAAGGCGACAAGGTGCTGATGCCGCTGGCGATTCAGGTTCATCATGC
CGTTTGTGATGGCTTCCATGTCGGCAGAATGCTTAATGAATTACAACAGTACTGCGATGAGTGGCAGGGC
GGGGCGTAATTTGATATCGAGCTCGCTTGGACTCCTGTTGATAGATCCAGTAATGACCTCAGAACTCCAT
CTGGATTTGTTCAGAACGCTCGGTTGCCGCCGGGCGTTTTTTATTGGTGAGAATCCAAGCCTCCGATCAA
CGTCTCATTTTCGCCAAAAGTTGGCCCAGGGCTTCCCGGTATCAACAGGGACACCAGGATTTATTTATTC
TGCGAAGTGATCTTCCGTCACAGGTATTTATTCGGCGCAAAGTGCGTCGGGTGATGCTGCCAACTTACTG
ATTTAGTGTATGATGGTGTTTTTGAGGTGCTCCAGTGGCTTCTGTTTCTATCAGCTGTCCCTCCTGTTCA
GCTACTGACGGGGTGGTGCGTAACGGCAAAAGCACCGCCGGACATCAGCGCTAGCGGAGTGTATACTGGC
TTACTATGTTGGCACTGATGAGGGTGTCAGTGAAGTGCTTCATGTGGCAGGAGAAAAAAGGCTGCACCGG
TGCGTCAGCAGAATATGTGATACAGGATATATTCCGCTTCCTCGCTCACTGACTCGCTACGCTCGGTCGT
TCGACTGCGGCGAGCGGAAATGGCTTACGAACGGGGCGGAGATTTCCTGGAAGATGCCAGGAAGATACTT
AACAGGGAAGTGAGAGGGCCGCGGCAAAGCCGTTTTTCCATAGGCTCCGCCCCCCTGACAAGCATCACGA
AATCTGACGCTCAAATCAGTGGTGGCGAAACCCGACAGGACTATAAAGATACCAGGCGTTTCCCCCTGGC
GGCTCCCTCGTGCGCTCTCCTGTTCCTGCCTTTCGGTTTACCGGTGTCATTCCGCTGTTATGGCCGCGTT
TGTCTCATTCCACGCCTGACACTCAGTTCCGGGTAGGCAGTTCGCTCCAAGCTGGACTGTATGCACGAAC
CCCCCGTTCAGTCCGACCGCTGCGCCTTATCCGGTAACTATCGTCTTGAGTCCAACCCGGAAAGACATGC
AAAAGCACCACTGGCAGCAGCCACTGGTAATTGATTTAGAGGAGTTAGTCTTGAAGTCATGCGCCGGTTA
AGGCTAAACTGAAAGGACAAGTTTTGGTGACTGCGCTCCTCCAAGCCAGTTACCTCGGTTCAAAGAGTTG
GTAGCTCAGAGAACCTTCGAAAAACCGCCCTGCAAGGCGGTTTTTTCGTTTTCAGAGCAAGAGATTACGC
GCAGACCAAAACGATCTCAAGAAGATCATCTTATTAATCAGATAAAATATTTCTAGATTTCAGTGCAATT
TATCTCTTCAAATGTAGCACCTGAAGTCAGCCCCATACGATATAAGTTGTAATTCTCATGTTTGACAGCT
TATCATCGATAAGCTTCCGATGGCGCGCCGAGAGGCTTTACACTTTATGCTTCCGGCT
Features (pLannotate 1.2.2; 13 found; start..end, strand, type, name):
     16..50      +  promoter       J23119(SpeI) promoter: bacterial promoter (Registry of Standard Biological Parts BBa J23119) modified to end with an SpeI site
     50..109     +  ncRNA          Fluoride: Accession: RF01734 - Fluoride riboswitch
    151..864     +  CDS            Superfolder GFP: Superfolder GFP is a basic (constitutively fluorescent) green fluorescent protein published in 2005, derived from Aequorea victoria. It is reported to be a very rapidly-maturing weak dimer.
    900..971     +  terminator     rrnB T1 terminator: transcription terminator T1 from the E. coli rrnB gene
    987..1014    +  terminator     T7Te terminator: phage T7 early transcription terminator
   1072..1169    +  promoter       cat promoter: promoter of the E. coli cat gene encoding chloramphenicol acetyltransferase
   1170..1826    +  CDS            cat: CAT_ECOLX - Experimental evidence at protein level: Swiss-Prot protein existence level 1. This enzyme is an effector of chloramphenicol resistance in bacteria. From Escherichia coli. This protein is used as a marker in many commonly used cloning vectors, such as pACYC184.
   1850..1944    +  terminator     lambda t0 terminator: transcription terminator from phage lambda
   2080..2223    +  mobile_element IS1 (fragment): prokaryotic transposable element IS1
   2342..2397    -  rep_origin     RSF ori (fragment): Plasmids containing the RSF 1030 origin of replication can be propagated in E. coli cells that contain additional plasmids with compatible origins.
   2485..3030    -  rep_origin     p15A ori: Plasmids containing the medium-copy-number p15A origin of replication can be propagated in E. coli cells that contain a second plasmid with the ColE1 origin.
   3142..3166    +  promoter       tet promoter (fragment): E. coli promoter for tetracycline efflux protein gene
   3187..3208    +  promoter       lac UV5 promoter (fragment): E. coli lac promoter with an "up" mutation
