[The description below was written by a language model from this plasmid's Addgene catalogue record and pLannotate feature annotations shown in this document.]
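Description:
pJBL7368 is a small (about 3.2 kb) bacterial reporter plasmid built on a p15A backbone and designed to read out the activity of the crcB fluoride riboswitch ("Bce" in the record, not expanded there) in living cells. It replicates from the p15A origin, catalogued as low copy and compatible with ColE1-type plasmids. Selection is by chloramphenicol resistance, conferred by a cat gene driven by its own promoter and followed by the lambda t0 terminator.

The reporter cassette is compact. A constitutive J23119 synthetic promoter (the SpeI-ending variant) sits directly upstream of a sequence matching the fluoride riboswitch family, followed after a short gap by the superfolder GFP coding sequence. Transcription ends at tandem rrnB T1 and T7Te terminators, which insulate the cassette from the downstream resistance gene. Because the promoter is constitutive, changes in sfGFP fluorescence report regulation imposed by the riboswitch leader: fluoride riboswitches generally switch on downstream expression when the aptamer binds fluoride, so fluorescence serves as a proxy for ligand-dependent switching. The record does not describe the precise regulatory mechanism of this variant or any mutations in it.

The remaining annotations (fragments of IS1, an RSF origin, and the tet and lac UV5 promoters) are short partial matches, most likely backbone remnants or homology hits rather than functional parts. The construct is associated with work on how RNA folding kinetics set riboswitch sensitivity in vivo, and it is suited to fluoride dose-response fluorescence measurements in bacteria.
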