Addgene plasmid #217375: pJBL7368
Purpose: sfGFP reporter for Bce crcB fluoride riboswitch
Depositing lab: Julius Lucks. Publication: RNA folding kinetics control riboswitch sensitivity in vivo. Bushhouse DZ, Fu J, Lucks JB. bioRxiv 2024.03.29.587317 10.1101/2024.03.29.587317.
Backbone
  Vector backbone: p15A
Growth in bacteria
  Bacterial resistance: Chloramphenicol, 25 μg/mL
  Growth temperature: 37°C
  Growth strain: DH5alpha
  Copy number: Low Copy
Gene/Insert
  Gene/Insert name: Bce crcB riboswitch sfGFP reporter
Terms and licenses: Academic/Nonprofit Terms; Industry Terms: Not Available to Industry
Depositor comments: Please visit https://doi.org/10.1101/2024.03.29.587317 for bioRxiv preprint.
How to cite: pJBL7368 was a gift from Julius Lucks (Addgene plasmid # 217375 ; http://n2t.net/addgene:217375 ; RRID:Addgene_217375)
